Addgene plasmid #154589: pEPKK0CM0063
Purpose: Phytobricks Level 0 part
Depositing lab: Nicola Patron. Depositing organization: Earlham Institute. Publication: Rational design of minimal synthetic promoters for plants. Cai YM, Kallam K, Tidd H, Gendarini G, Salzman A, Patron NJ. Nucleic Acids Res. 2020 Aug 28. pii: 5897334. doi: 10.1093/nar/gkaa682. PubMed 32856047.
Backbone
  Vector backbone: pUAP1
  Vector type: Synthetic Biology
Growth in bacteria
  Bacterial resistance: Chloramphenicol, 25 μg/mL
  Growth temperature: 37°C
  Growth strain: NEB Stable
  Copy number: High Copy
Gene/Insert
  Gene/Insert name: MinSyn_069
  Species: Synthetic
  Cloning method: Restriction Enzyme; 5′ cloning site BpiI (destroyed during cloning); 3′ cloning site BpiI (destroyed during cloning)
Terms and licenses: Academic/Nonprofit Terms; Industry Terms: Not Available to Industry
Depositor comments: Please visit https://www.biorxiv.org/content/10.1101/2020.05.14.095406v1 for bioRxiv preprint.
How to cite: pEPKK0CM0063 was a gift from Nicola Patron (Addgene plasmid # 154589 ; http://n2t.net/addgene:154589 ; RRID:Addgene_154589)
