[The description below was written by a language model from this plasmid's Addgene catalogue record and the feature table of its GenBank file.]
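Description:
pEPKK0CM0063 is a small (2,175 bp) Phytobrick Level 0 part plasmid built in the pUAP1 universal acceptor backbone, a synthetic-biology vector used to domesticate standard parts for Type IIS (Golden Gate/MoClo-style) assembly. It is maintained in E. coli through a high-copy ColE1/pUC-type origin of replication and selected with chloramphenicol through a cat (chloramphenicol acetyltransferase) gene. A lambda t0 terminator lies near the resistance gene. A putative bacterial terminator and a his operon terminator flank the part-holding region, presumably insulating it from read-through transcription in the bacterial host.

The insert is MinSyn_069, a fully synthetic sequence that was cloned in through BpiI sites destroyed during cloning, as is usual when a part is captured in a universal acceptor. The associated publication concerns the rational design of minimal synthetic promoters for plants, so the name suggests one of that series. However, the record gives only "Phytobricks Level 0 part" as the purpose, without specifying the element's composition, activity or position in the Phytobrick syntax. The feature table does not annotate the insert as such. Within the region between the flanking terminators, it marks two copies of a minimal attB site for the phiC31 integrase, which appear to lie within or make up much of the synthetic part. This may indicate that the element was designed to contain binding sites for this protein, though the record does not say so. As a Level 0 part, the plasmid is not expressed on its own. It serves as a reusable building block, to be released and combined with other standard parts into transcriptional units for plant expression.
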