LOCUS       Exported 2175 bp ds-DNA circular SYN 12-MAY-2021
DEFINITION  Phytobricks Level 0 part.
ACCESSION   .
VERSION     .
KEYWORDS    pEPKK0CM0063
SOURCE      synthetic DNA construct
  ORGANISM  synthetic DNA construct
REFERENCE   1 (bases 1 to 2175)
  AUTHORS   Cai YM, Kallam K, Tidd H, Gendarini G, Salzman A, Patron NJ
  TITLE     Rational design of minimal synthetic promoters for plants.
  JOURNAL   Nucleic Acids Res. 2020 Aug 28. pii: 5897334. doi:
            10.1093/nar/gkaa682.
  PUBMED    32856047
REFERENCE   2 (bases 1 to 2175)
  AUTHORS   .
  TITLE     Direct Submission
  JOURNAL   Exported May 12, 2021 from SnapGene Server 1.1.58
            http://www.snapgene.com
FEATURES             Location/Qualifiers
     source          1..2175
                     /organism="synthetic DNA construct"
                     /mol_type="other DNA"
     rep_origin      complement(11..599)
                     /direction=LEFT
                     /label=ori
                     /note="high-copy-number ColE1/pMB1/pBR322/pUC origin of
                     replication"
     primer_bind     complement(91..110)
                     /label=pBR322ori-F
                     /note="pBR322 origin, forward primer"
     terminator      782..876
                     /label=lambda t0 terminator
                     /note="transcription terminator from phage lambda"
     CDS             complement(897..1556)
                     /codon_start=1
                     /gene="cat"
                     /product="chloramphenicol acetyltransferase"
                     /label=CmR
                     /note="confers resistance to chloramphenicol"
                     /translation="MEKKITGYTTVDISQWHRKEHFEAFQSVAQCTYNQTVQLDITAFL
                     KTVKKNKHKFYPAFIHILARLMNAHPEFRMAMKDGELVIWDSVHPCYTVFHEQTETFSS
                     LWSEYHDDFRQFLHIYSQDVACYGENLAYFPKGFIENMFFVSANPWVSFTSFDLNVANM
                     DNFFAPVFTMGKYYTQGDKVLMPLAIQVHHAVCDGFHVGRMLNELQQYCDEWQGGA"
     primer_bind     1471..1490
                     /label=CAT-R
                     /note="Chloramphenicol resistance gene, reverse primer"
     primer_bind     1718..1736
                     /label=pBRforEco
                     /note="pBR322 vectors, upsteam of EcoRI site, forward
                     primer"
     terminator      1740..1783
                     /label=bacterial terminator
                     /note="putative bacterial transcription terminator"
     protein_bind    1811..1844
                     /label=attB
                     /bound_moiety="phage phi-C31 integrase"
                     /note="minimal attB site for the phi-C31 integrase (Groth
                     et al., 2000)"
     protein_bind    1870..1903
                     /label=attB
                     /bound_moiety="phage phi-C31 integrase"
                     /note="minimal attB site for the phi-C31 integrase (Groth
                     et al., 2000)"
     terminator      1934..1991
                     /label=his operon terminator
                     /note="This putative transcriptin terminator from the E.
                     coli his operon has a 2-bp deletion introduced during
                     synthesis. Its efficiency has not been determined."
     primer_bind     complement(2015..2032)
                     /label=L4440
                     /note="L4440 vector, forward primer"
ORIGIN
        1 tgctggcgtt tttccacagg ctccgccccc ctgacgagca tcacaaaaat cgacgctcaa
       61 gtcagaggtg gcgaaacccg acaggactat aaagatacca ggcgtttccc cctggaagct
      121 ccctcgtgcg ctctcctgtt ccgaccctgc cgcttaccgg atacctgtcc gcctttctcc
      181 cttcgggaag cgtggcgctt tctcatagct cacgctgtag gtatctcagt tcggtgtagg
      241 tcgttcgctc caagctgggc tgtgtgcacg aaccccccgt tcagcccgac cgctgcgcct
      301 tatccggtaa ctatcgtctt gagtccaacc cggtaagaca cgacttatcg ccactggcag
      361 cagccactgg taacaggatt agcagagcga ggtatgtagg cggtgctaca gagttcttga
      421 agtggtggcc taactacggc tacactagaa gaacagtatt tggtatctgc gctctgctga
      481 agccagttac cttcggaaaa agagttggta gctcttgatc cggcaaacaa accaccgctg
      541 gtagcggtgg tttttttgtt tgcaagcagc agattacgcg cagaaaaaaa ggatctcaag
      601 aagatccttt gatcttttct acggggtctg acgctcagtg gaacgaaaac tcacgttaag
      661 ggattttggt catgagatta tcaaaaagga tcttcaccta gatcctttta aattaaaaat
      721 gaagttttaa atcaatctaa agtatatatg agtaaacttg gtctgacagc tcgaggcttg
      781 gattctcacc aataaaaaac gcccggcggc aaccgagcgt tctgaacaaa tccagatgga
      841 gttctgaggt cattactgga tctatcaaca ggagtccaag cgagctcgat atcaaattac
      901 gccccgccct gccactcatc gcagtactgt tgtaattcat taagcattct gccgacatgg
      961 aagccatcac aaacggcatg atgaacctga atcgccagcg gcatcagcac cttgtcgcct
     1021 tgcgtataat atttgcccat ggtgaaaacg ggggcgaaga agttgtccat attggccacg
     1081 tttaaatcaa aactggtgaa actcacccag ggattggctg agacgaaaaa catattctca
     1141 ataaaccctt tagggaaata ggccaggttt tcaccgtaac acgccacatc ttgcgaatat
     1201 atgtgtagaa actgccggaa atcgtcgtgg tattcactcc agagcgatga aaacgtttca
     1261 gtttgctcat ggaaaacggt gtaacaaggg tgaacactat cccatatcac cagctcaccg
     1321 tctttcattg ccatacgaaa ttccggatga gcattcatca ggcgggcaag aatgtgaata
     1381 aaggccggat aaaacttgtg cttatttttc tttacggtct ttaaaaaggc cgtaatatcc
     1441 agctgaacgg tctggttata ggtacattga gcaactgact gaaatgcctc aaaatgttct
     1501 ttacgatgcc attgggatat atcaacggtg gtatatccag tgattttttt ctccatttta
     1561 gcttccttag ctcctgaaaa tctcgataac tcaaaaaata cgcccggtag tgatcttatt
     1621 tcattatggt gaaagttgga acctcttacg tgcccgatca actcgagtgc cacctgacgt
     1681 ctaagaaacc attattatca tgacattaac ctataaaaat aggcgtatca cgaggcagaa
     1741 tttcagataa aaaaaatcct tagctttcgc taaggatgat ttctggaatt cggtctcagg
     1801 agcggtgcgg gtgccagggc gtgcccttgg gctccccggg cgcgtactcc actccccgag
     1861 ccggtgcggg tgccagggcg tgcccttggg ctccccgggc gcgtactcca ctcccctgac
     1921 cgagaccctg cagtccggca aaaaagggca aggtgtcacc accctgccct ttttctttaa
     1981 aaccgaaaag attacttcgc gttatgcagg cttcctcgct cactgactcg ctgcgctcgg
     2041 tcgttcggct gcggcgagcg gtatcagctc actcaaaggc ggtaatacgg ttatccacag
     2101 aatcagggga taacgcagga aagaacatgt gagcaaaagg ccagcaaaag gccaggaacc
     2161 gtaaaaaggc cgcgt
//
